Addgene plasmid #145636: pGBW-m4046775
Purpose: Bacterial Expression plasmid for SARS-CoV-2 2'-O-ribose methyltransferase
Depositing lab: Ginkgo Bioworks & Benjie Chen. Depositing organization: Ginkgo Bioworks.
Backbone
  Vector backbone: ori-013 - marker | cmR
  Backbone size w/o insert (bp): 1462
  Vector type: Bacterial Expression
Growth in bacteria
  Bacterial resistance: Chloramphenicol, 25 μg/mL
  Growth temperature: 30°C
  Growth strain: DH5alpha
  Copy number: High Copy
Gene/Insert
  Gene/Insert name: SARS-CoV-2 2'-O-ribose methyltransferase
  Species: Escherichia coli str. K-12 substr. MG1655; Severe acute respiratory syndrome coronavirus 2
  Insert size (bp): 887
  Mutation: wt
  Entrez Gene: ORF1ab (a.k.a. GU280_gp01)
  Promoter: Promoter | pT7 ; Operator | lacO ; RBS | T7_rbs ; Start Codon | ATG
  Tag / fusion protein: Cleavable TEV;Myc (C terminal on backbone)
  Cloning method: Unknown
Resource information
  A portion of this plasmid was derived from a plasmid made by: GinkgoBioworks
Depositor comments: NCBI Reference Sequence: YP_009725311.1
How to cite: pGBW-m4046775 was a gift from Ginkgo Bioworks & Benjie Chen (Addgene plasmid # 145636 ; http://n2t.net/addgene:145636 ; RRID:Addgene_145636)
