[The description below was written by a language model from this plasmid's Addgene catalogue record and pLannotate feature annotations shown in this document.]
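Description:
pGBW-m4046775 is a compact bacterial expression plasmid of about 2.6 kb, built on a minimal synthetic backbone (listed as ori-013 with a cmR marker). It consists of little more than a high-copy ColE1/pUC-type origin of replication and a chloramphenicol acetyltransferase (cat) gene driven by its own cat promoter, with a lambda t0 terminator downstream of the marker. It is propagated in E. coli under chloramphenicol selection.

The payload is the wild-type coding sequence for the SARS-CoV-2 2'-O-ribose methyltransferase, a mature cleavage product of the ORF1ab replicase polyprotein (commonly known as nsp16), which methylates the ribose 2'-O position of the viral mRNA cap. The roughly 0.9 kb open reading frame sits behind a T7 promoter followed immediately by a lac operator and the strong ribosome binding site from phage T7 gene 10. Transcription therefore requires a host supplying T7 RNA polymerase, is repressed by lac repressor, and is induced with IPTG or lactose. No lacI gene is annotated on the plasmid, so repressor would have to come from the host.

The catalogue entry lists a C-terminal Myc tag preceded by a cleavable TEV protease site, which would allow detection or capture followed by tag removal. These elements were not annotated separately in the feature table. The automated annotation labels the insert as a replicase fragment by homology to a porcine coronavirus polyprotein and attaches an endoribonuclease description. This reflects similarity matching across coronavirus replicases rather than the insert's actual identity. The plasmid is intended for recombinant production of this viral enzyme in E. coli.
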