Features (pLannotate 1.2.2; 8 found; start..end, strand, type, name):
     20..38      +  promoter       T7 promoter: promoter for bacteriophage T7 RNA polymerase
     39..63      +  protein_bind   lac operator: The lac repressor binds to the lac operator to inhibit transcription in E. coli. This inhibition can be relieved by adding lactose or isopropyl-β-D-thiogalactopyranoside (IPTG). lac repressor encoded by lacI
     78..100     +  RBS            RBS: efficient ribosome binding site from bacteriophage T7 gene 10 (Olins and Rangwala, 1989)
    111..998     +  CDS            rep (fragment): R1AB_CVPFS - Protein inferred from homology: Swiss-Prot protein existence level 3. NendoU is a Mn(2+)-dependent, uridylate-specific enzyme, which leaves 2'-3'-cyclic phosphates 5' to the cleaved bond. From Porcine transmissible gastroenteritis coronavirus (strain FS772/70) (TGEV).
   1166..1754    +  rep_origin     ori: high-copy-number ColE1/pMB1/pBR322/pUC origin of replication
   1762..1859    +  promoter       cat promoter: promoter of the E. coli cat gene encoding chloramphenicol acetyltransferase
   1860..2516    +  CDS            cat: CAT_ECOLX - Experimental evidence at protein level: Swiss-Prot protein existence level 1. This enzyme is an effector of chloramphenicol resistance in bacteria. From Escherichia coli. This protein is used as a marker in many commonly used cloning vectors, such as pACYC184.
   2590..2624    +  terminator     lambda t0 terminator: minimal transcription terminator from phage lambda (Scholtissek and Grosse, 1987)
>Addgene plasmid #145636 | pGBW-m4046775 | depositor full sequence | sequence record 287813 | Full Sequence
GATCTCGATCCCGCGAAATTAATACGACTCACTATAGGGGAATTGTGAGCGGATAACAATTCCCCTCTAG
AAATAATTTTGTTTAACTTTAAGAAGGAGACTCTTCTATGAGTCAAGCGTGGCAACCGGGTGTTGCTATG
CCTAATCTTTACAAAATGCAAAGAATGCTATTAGAAAAGTGTGACCTTCAAAATTATGGTGATAGTGCAA
CATTACCTAAAGGCATAATGATGAATGTCGCAAAATATACTCAACTGTGTCAATATTTAAACACATTAAC
ATTAGCTGTACCCTATAATATGAGAGTTATACATTTTGGTGCTGGTTCTGATAAAGGAGTTGCACCAGGT
ACAGCTGTTTTAAGACAGTGGTTGCCTACGGGTACGCTGCTTGTCGATTCAGATCTTAATGACTTTGTCT
CTGATGCAGATTCAACTTTGATTGGTGATTGTGCAACTGTACATACAGCTAATAAATGGGATCTCATTAT
TAGTGATATGTACGACCCTAAGACTAAAAATGTTACAAAAGAAAATGACTCTAAAGAGGGTTTTTTCACT
TACATTTGTGGGTTTATACAACAAAAGCTAGCTCTTGGAGGTTCCGTGGCTATAAAGATAACAGAACATT
CTTGGAATGCTGATCTTTATAAGCTCATGGGACACTTCGCATGGTGGACAGCCTTTGTTACTAATGTGAA
TGCGTCATCATCTGAAGCATTTTTAATTGGATGTAATTATCTTGGCAAACCACGCGAACAAATAGATGGT
TATGTCATGCATGCAAATTACATATTTTGGAGGAATACAAATCCAATTCAGTTGTCTTCCTATTCTTTAT
TTGACATGAGTAAATTTCCCCTTAAATTAAGGGGTACTGCTGTTATGTCTTTAAAAGAAGGTCAAATCAA
TGATATGATTTTATCTCTTCTTAGTAAAGGTAGACTTATAATTAGAGAAAACAACAGAGTTGTTATTTCT
AGTGATGTTCTTGTTAACGAGAACCTGTACTTTCAAAGCGAGCAGAAGCTTATTTCCGAAGAAGATCTCT
AACCGGCTTATCGGTCAGTTTCACCTGATTTACGTAAAAACCCGCTTCGGCGGGTTTTTGCTTTTGGAGG
GGCAGAAAGATGAATGACTGTCCACGACGCTATACCCAAAAGAAATTGAGATCCTTTTTTTCTGCGCGTA
ATCTGCTGCTTGCAAACAAAAAAACCACCGCTACCAGCGGTGGTTTGTTTGCCGGATCAAGAGCTACCAA
CTCTTTTTCCGAAGGTAACTGGCTTCAGCAGAGCGCAGATACCAAATACTGTTCTTCTAGTGTAGCCGTA
GTTAGGCCACCACTTCAAGAACTCTGTAGCACCGCCTACATACCTCGCTCTGCTAATCCTGTTACCAGTG
GCTGCTGCCAGTGGCGATAAGTCGTGTCTTACCGGGTTGGACTCAAGACGATAGTTACCGGATAAGGCGC
AGCGGTCGGGCTGAACGGGGGGTTCGTGCACACAGCCCAGCTTGGAGCGAACGACCTACACCGAACTGAG
ATACCTACAGCGTGAGCTATGAGAAAGCGCCACGCTTCCCGAAGGGAGAAAGGCGGACAGGTATCCGGTA
AGCGGCAGGGTCGGAACAGGAGAGCGCACGAGGGAGCTTCCAGGGGGAAACGCCTGGTATCTTTATAGTC
CTGTCGGGTTTCGCCACCTCTGACTTGAGCGTCGATTTTTGTGATGCTCGTCAGGGGGGCGGAGCCTATG
GAAATTGATCGGGCACGTAAGAGGTTCCAACTTTCACCATAATGAAATAAGATCACTACCGGGCGTATTT
TTTGAGTTATCGAGATTTTCAGGAGCTAAGGAAGCTAAAATGGAGAAAAAAATCACTGGATATACCACCG
TTGATATATCCCAATGGCATCGTAAAGAACATTTTGAGGCATTTCAGTCAGTTGCTCAATGTACCTATAA
CCAGACCGTTCAGCTGGATATTACGGCCTTTTTAAAGACCGTAAAGAAAAATAAGCACAAGTTTTATCCG
GCCTTTATTCACATTCTTGCCCGCCTGATGAATGCTCATCCGGAATTTCGTATGGCAATGAAAGACGGTG
AGCTGGTGATATGGGATAGTGTTCACCCTTGTTACACCGTTTTCCATGAGCAAACTGAAACGTTTTCATC
GCTCTGGAGTGAATACCACGACGATTTCCGGCAGTTTCTACACATATATTCGCAAGATGTGGCGTGTTAC
GGTGAAAACCTGGCCTATTTCCCTAAAGGGTTTATTGAGAATATGTTTTTCGTTTCAGCCAATCCCTGGG
TGAGTTTCACCAGTTTTGATTTAAACGTGGCCAATATGGACAACTTCTTCGCCCCCGTTTTCACCATGGG
CAAATATTATACGCAAGGCGACAAGGTGCTGATGCCGCTGGCGATTCAGGTTCATCATGCCGTTTGTGAT
GGCTTCCATGTCGGCAGAATGCTTAATGAATTACAACAGTACTGCGATGAGTGGCAGGGCGGGGCGTAAT
TTGATATCGAGCTCGCTTGGACTCCTGTTGATAGATCCAGTAATGACCTCAGAACTCCATCTGGATTTGT
TCAGAACGCTCGGTTGCCGCCGGGCGTTTTTTATTGGT
